Addgene plasmid #231564: pLentiCRISPRpuro-sgSEC24C #2
Purpose: pLentiCRISPR expression vector for Cas9 and gRNA targeting human SEC24C (#2) (Puromycin selection marker)
Depositing lab: Rizwan Haq. Depositing organization: Dana-Farber Cancer Institute. Publication: Genomic mediators of acquired resistance to immunotherapy in metastatic melanoma. Schiantarelli J, Benamar M, Park J, Sax HE, Oliveira G, Bosma-Moody A, Campbell KM, Liu D, Johnson DB, Rodig S, Wu CJ, Hodi FS, Ribas A, Van Allen E, Haq R. Cancer Cell. 2025 Feb 10;43(2):308-316.e6. doi: 10.1016/j.ccell.2025.01.009. PubMed 39933900.
Backbone
  Vector backbone: pLentiCRISPR-Puro
  Backbone size w/o insert (bp): 13000
  Vector type: Mammalian Expression, Lentiviral, CRISPR
  Selectable markers: Puromycin
Growth in bacteria
  Bacterial resistance: Ampicillin, 100 μg/mL
  Growth temperature: 37°C
  Growth strain: NEB Stable
  Copy number: High Copy
Gene/Insert
  Gene/Insert name: sgSEC24C #2
  gRNA/shRNA sequence: CTGTGGGCAACCAGCCACCT
  Species: H. sapiens (human)
  Insert size (bp): 20
  Entrez Gene: SEC24C
  Promoter: U6, EF-1a
  Cloning method: Restriction Enzyme; 5′ cloning site unknown (unknown if destroyed)
  Sequencing primers: 5′ LKO.1 (Forward); 3′ WPRE (Reverse)
Terms and licenses: Academic/Nonprofit Terms; Industry Terms: Not Available to Industry
How to cite: pLentiCRISPRpuro-sgSEC24C #2 was a gift from Rizwan Haq (Addgene plasmid # 231564 ; http://n2t.net/addgene:231564 ; RRID:Addgene_231564)
