[The description below was written by a language model from this plasmid's Addgene catalogue record and pLannotate feature annotations shown in this document.]
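Description:
pLentiCRISPRpuro-sgSEC24C #2 is an all-in-one lentiviral CRISPR vector of about 13 kb, built on the pLentiCRISPR-Puro backbone, that delivers Streptococcus pyogenes Cas9 together with a single guide RNA against human SEC24C (the second of a numbered guide set). In bacteria it is maintained through a high-copy ColE1/pUC-type origin with ampicillin resistance (AmpR). An f1 origin is also present. The backbone additionally carries an SV40/EM7-driven BleoR cassette located outside the LTRs, so it is not part of the packaged viral genome.

The transfer cassette has a self-inactivating HIV-1 design. A CMV enhancer/promoter fused to a truncated 5' LTR drives genomic RNA production in packaging cells. This is followed by the Ψ packaging signal, a gag fragment, the RRE for Rev-dependent nuclear export, and the cPPT/CTS. The cassette ends in a ΔU3 3' LTR, followed by a bGH polyadenylation signal.

Between the LTRs, a human U6 RNA polymerase III promoter expresses the 20-nt SEC24C spacer joined to the Cas9 gRNA scaffold. An EF-1α core promoter drives the Cas9 coding sequence, followed by puromycin N-acetyltransferase. The feature table does not annotate the linker between Cas9 and PuroR, so the way the two are co-expressed is not stated. A WPRE downstream enhances transcript expression.

After packaging and transduction, puromycin selects mammalian cells that have integrated the cassette. In those cells Cas9 guided to SEC24C makes double-strand breaks that disrupt the gene. The associated study concerns genomic mediators of acquired immunotherapy resistance in metastatic melanoma.
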