Features (pLannotate 1.2.2; 33 found; start..end, strand, type, name):
    217..397     +  LTR            5' LTR (truncated): truncated 5' long terminal repeat (LTR) from HIV-1
    444..569     +  misc_feature   HIV-1 Ψ: packaging signal of human immunodeficiency virus type 1
    553..916     +  CDS            HIV-1 gag (fragment): gag protein from human immunodeficiency virus 1; gag
   1062..1295    +  misc_feature   RRE: The Rev response element (RRE) of HIV-1 allows for Rev-dependent mRNA export from the nucleus to the cytoplasm.
   1672..1772    +  CDS            Rev (fragment): human immunodeficiency virus 1 (HIV-1) Rev protein; rev; enhances nuclear export of unspliced and incompletely spliced viral mRNAs
   1822..1939    +  misc_feature   cPPT/CTS: central polypurine tract and central termination sequence of HIV-1
   1990..2230    +  promoter       U6 promoter: RNA polymerase III promoter for human U6 snRNA
   2260..2335    +  misc_RNA       gRNA scaffold: guide RNA scaffold for the Streptococcus pyogenes CRISPR/Cas9 system
   2353..2371    +  CDS            small t antigen (fragment): SV40 (simian virus 40) small t antigen
   2397..2608    +  promoter       EF-1α core promoter: core promoter for human elongation factor EF-1α
   2633..6736    +  CDS            Cas9: Cas9 (Csn1) endonuclease from the Streptococcus pyogenes Type II CRISPR/Cas system generates RNA-guided double strand breaks in DNA
   6874..7471    +  CDS            PuroR (fragment): puromycin N-acetyltransferase; pac from Streptomyces; confers resistance to puromycin
   7487..8075    +  misc_feature   WPRE: woodchuck hepatitis virus posttranscriptional regulatory element
   8126..8145    +  misc_feature   cPPT/CTS (fragment): central polypurine tract and central termination sequence of HIV-1
   8147..8380    +  LTR            3' LTR (ΔU3): self-inactivating 3' long terminal repeat (LTR) from HIV-1
   8412..8636    +  polyA_signal   bGH poly(A) signal: bovine growth hormone polyadenylation signal
   8640..8661    +  promoter       SV40 promoter (fragment): SV40 enhancer and early promoter
   8682..9110    +  rep_origin     f1 ori (sequence partly withheld): f1 bacteriophage origin of replication; arrow indicates direction of (+) strand synthesis
   9124..9453    +  promoter       SV40 promoter: SV40 enhancer and early promoter
   9501..9548    +  promoter       EM7 promoter: synthetic bacterial promoter&nbsp
   9567..9941    +  CDS            BleoR: antibiotic-binding protein; Sh ble from Streptoalloteichus hindustanus; confers resistance to bleomycin, phleomycin, and Zeocin™
   9951..10076   +  CDS            ble (fragment): BLE_KLEPN - Experimental evidence at protein level: Swiss-Prot protein existence level 1. Binding protein with a strong affinity to the bleomycin family of antibiotics. Binds to CL990; an antimitotic-antibiotic compound. From Klebsiella pneumoniae.
  10071..10192   +  polyA_signal   SV40 poly(A) signal: SV40 polyadenylation signal
  10263..10285   -  protein_bind   lac operator (fragment): The lac repressor binds to the lac operator to inhibit transcription in E. coli. This inhibition can be relieved by adding lactose or isopropyl-β-D-thiogalactopyranoside (IPTG). lac repressor encoded by lacI
  10289..10319   -  promoter       lac promoter: promoter for the E. coli lac operon
  10334..10355   -  protein_bind   CAP binding site: CAP binding activates transcription in the presence of cAMP. E. coli catabolite activator protein
  10368..10460   -  CDS            lacI (fragment): lac repressor; lacI; The lac repressor binds to the lac operator to inhibit transcription in E. coli. This inhibition can be relieved by adding lactose or isopropyl-β-D-thiogalactopyranoside (IPTG).
  10643..11231   -  rep_origin     ori: high-copy-number ColE1/pMB1/pBR322/pUC origin of replication
  11402..12262   -  CDS            AmpR: β-lactamase; bla; confers resistance to ampicillin, carbenicillin, and related antibiotics
  12263..12367   -  promoter       AmpR promoter: bla
  12426..12478   -  misc_feature   bom (fragment): basis of mobility region from pBR322
  12633..13012   +  enhancer       CMV enhancer: human cytomegalovirus immediate early enhancer
  13013..199     +  promoter       CMV promoter (across the origin): human cytomegalovirus (CMV) immediate early promoter
>Addgene plasmid #231564 | pLentiCRISPRpuro-sgSEC24C #2 | addgene full sequence | sequence record 460044 | Addgene NGS Result
TGATGCGGTTTTGGCAGTACATCAATGGGCGTGGATAGCGGTTTGACTCACGGGGATTTCCAAGTCTCCA
CCCCATTGACGTCAATGGGAGTTTGTTTTGGCACCAAAATCAACGGGACTTTCCAAAATGTCGTAACAAC
TCCGCCCCATTGACGCAAATGGGCGGTAGGCGTGTACGGTGGGAGGTCTATATAAGCAGCGCGTTTTGCC
TGTACTGGGTCTCTCTGGTTAGACCAGATCTGAGCCTGGGAGCTCTCTGGCTAACTAGGGAACCCACTGC
TTAAGCCTCAATAAAGCTTGCCTTGAGTGCTTCAAGTAGTGTGTGCCCGTCTGTTGTGTGACTCTGGTAA
CTAGAGATCCCTCAGACCCTTTTAGTCAGTGTGGAAAATCTCTAGCAGTGGCGCCCGAACAGGGACTTGA
AAGCGAAAGGGAAACCAGAGGAGCTCTCTCGACGCAGGACTCGGCTTGCTGAAGCGCGCACGGCAAGAGG
CGAGGGGCGGCGACTGGTGAGTACGCCAAAAATTTTGACTAGCGGAGGCTAGAAGGAGAGAGATGGGTGC
GAGAGCGTCAGTATTAAGCGGGGGAGAATTAGATCGCGATGGGAAAAAATTCGGTTAAGGCCAGGGGGAA
AGAAAAAATATAAATTAAAACATATAGTATGGGCAAGCAGGGAGCTAGAACGATTCGCAGTTAATCCTGG
CCTGTTAGAAACATCAGAAGGCTGTAGACAAATACTGGGACAGCTACAACCATCCCTTCAGACAGGATCA
GAAGAACTTAGATCATTATATAATACAGTAGCAACCCTCTATTGTGTGCATCAAAGGATAGAGATAAAAG
ACACCAAGGAAGCTTTAGACAAGATAGAGGAAGAGCAAAACAAAAGTAAGACCACCGCACAGCAAGCGGC
CGCTGATCTTCAGACCTGGAGGAGGAGATATGAGGGACAATTGGAGAAGTGAATTATATAAATATAAAGT
AGTAAAAATTGAACCATTAGGAGTAGCACCCACCAAGGCAAAGAGAAGAGTGGTGCAGAGAGAAAAAAGA
GCAGTGGGAATAGGAGCTTTGTTCCTTGGGTTCTTGGGAGCAGCAGGAAGCACTATGGGCGCAGCGTCAA
TGACGCTGACGGTACAGGCCAGACAATTATTGTCTGGTATAGTGCAGCAGCAGAACAATTTGCTGAGGGC
TATTGAGGCGCAACAGCATCTGTTGCAACTCACAGTCTGGGGCATCAAGCAGCTCCAGGCAAGAATCCTG
GCTGTGGAAAGATACCTAAAGGATCAACAGCTCCTGGGGATTTGGGGTTGCTCTGGAAAACTCATTTGCA
CCACTGCTGTGCCTTGGAATGCTAGTTGGAGTAATAAATCTCTGGAACAGATTTGGAATCACACGACCTG
GATGGAGTGGGACAGAGAAATTAACAATTACACAAGCTTAATACACTCCTTAATTGAAGAATCGCAAAAC
CAGCAAGAAAAGAATGAACAAGAATTATTGGAATTAGATAAATGGGCAAGTTTGTGGAATTGGTTTAACA
TAACAAATTGGCTGTGGTATATAAAATTATTCATAATGATAGTAGGAGGCTTGGTAGGTTTAAGAATAGT
TTTTGCTGTACTTTCTATAGTGAATAGAGTTAGGCAGGGATATTCACCATTATCGTTTCAGACCCACCTC
CCAACCCCGAGGGGACCCGACAGGCCCGAAGGAATAGAAGAAGAAGGTGGAGAGAGAGACAGAGACAGAT
CCATTCGATTAGTGAACGGATCGGCACTGCGTGCGCCAATTCTGCAGACAAATGGCAGTATTCATCCACA
ATTTTAAAAGAAAAGGGGGGATTGGGGGGTACAGTGCAGGGGAAAGAATAGTAGACATAATAGCAACAGA
CATACAAACTAAAGAATTACAAAAACAAATTACAAAAATTCAAAATTTTCGGGTTTATTACAGGGACAGC
AGAGATCCAGTTTGGTTAATTAAGGTACCGAGGGCCTATTTCCCATGATTCCTTCATATTTGCATATACG
ATACAAGGCTGTTAGAGAGATAATTAGAATTAATTTGACTGTAAACACAAAGATATTAGTACAAAATACG
TGACGTAGAAAGTAATAATTTCTTGGGTAGTTTGCAGTTTTAAAATTATGTTTTAAAATGGACTATCATA
TGCTTACCGTAACTTGAAAGTATTTCGATTTCTTGGCTTTATATATCTTGTGGAAAGGACGAAACACCGA
GGTGGCTGGTTGCCCACAGGTTTTAGAGCTAGAAATAGCAAGTTAAAATAAGGCTAGTCCGTTATCAACT
TGAAAAAGTGGCACCGAGTCGGTGCTTTTTTGAATTCGCTAGCTAGGTCTTGAAAGGAGTGGGAATTGGC
TCCGGTGCCCGTCAGTGGGCAGAGCGCACATCGCCCACAGTCCCCGAGAAGTTGGGGGGAGGGGTCGGCA
ATTGATCCGGTGCCTAGAGAAGGTGGCGCGGGGTAAACTGGGAAAGTGATGTCGTGTACTGGCTCCGCCT
TTTTCCCGAGGGTGGGGGAGAACCGTATATAAGTGCAGTAGTCGCCGTGAACGTTCTTTTTCGCAACGGG
TTTGCCGCCAGAACACAGGACCGGTTCTAGAGCGCTGCCACCATGGACAAGAAGTACAGCATCGGCCTGG
ACATCGGCACCAACTCTGTGGGCTGGGCCGTGATCACCGACGAGTACAAGGTGCCCAGCAAGAAATTCAA
GGTGCTGGGCAACACCGACCGGCACAGCATCAAGAAGAACCTGATCGGAGCCCTGCTGTTCGACAGCGGC
GAAACAGCCGAGGCCACCCGGCTGAAGAGAACCGCCAGAAGAAGATACACCAGACGGAAGAACCGGATCT
GCTATCTGCAAGAGATCTTCAGCAACGAGATGGCCAAGGTGGACGACAGCTTCTTCCACAGACTGGAAGA
GTCCTTCCTGGTGGAAGAGGATAAGAAGCACGAGCGGCACCCCATCTTCGGCAACATCGTGGACGAGGTG
GCCTACCACGAGAAGTACCCCACCATCTACCACCTGAGAAAGAAACTGGTGGACAGCACCGACAAGGCCG
ACCTGCGGCTGATCTATCTGGCCCTGGCCCACATGATCAAGTTCCGGGGCCACTTCCTGATCGAGGGCGA
CCTGAACCCCGACAACAGCGACGTGGACAAGCTGTTCATCCAGCTGGTGCAGACCTACAACCAGCTGTTC
GAGGAAAACCCCATCAACGCCAGCGGCGTGGACGCCAAGGCCATCCTGTCTGCCAGACTGAGCAAGAGCA
GACGGCTGGAAAATCTGATCGCCCAGCTGCCCGGCGAGAAGAAGAATGGCCTGTTCGGAAACCTGATTGC
CCTGAGCCTGGGCCTGACCCCCAACTTCAAGAGCAACTTCGACCTGGCCGAGGATGCCAAACTGCAGCTG
AGCAAGGACACCTACGACGACGACCTGGACAACCTGCTGGCCCAGATCGGCGACCAGTACGCCGACCTGT
TTCTGGCCGCCAAGAACCTGTCCGACGCCATCCTGCTGAGCGACATCCTGAGAGTGAACACCGAGATCAC
CAAGGCCCCCCTGAGCGCCTCTATGATCAAGAGATACGACGAGCACCACCAGGACCTGACCCTGCTGAAA
GCTCTCGTGCGGCAGCAGCTGCCTGAGAAGTACAAAGAGATTTTCTTCGACCAGAGCAAGAACGGCTACG
CCGGCTACATTGACGGCGGAGCCAGCCAGGAAGAGTTCTACAAGTTCATCAAGCCCATCCTGGAAAAGAT
GGACGGCACCGAGGAACTGCTCGTGAAGCTGAACAGAGAGGACCTGCTGCGGAAGCAGCGGACCTTCGAC
AACGGCAGCATCCCCCACCAGATCCACCTGGGAGAGCTGCACGCCATTCTGCGGCGGCAGGAAGATTTTT
ACCCATTCCTGAAGGACAACCGGGAAAAGATCGAGAAGATCCTGACCTTCCGCATCCCCTACTACGTGGG
CCCTCTGGCCAGGGGAAACAGCAGATTCGCCTGGATGACCAGAAAGAGCGAGGAAACCATCACCCCCTGG
AACTTCGAGGAAGTGGTGGACAAGGGCGCTTCCGCCCAGAGCTTCATCGAGCGGATGACCAACTTCGATA
AGAACCTGCCCAACGAGAAGGTGCTGCCCAAGCACAGCCTGCTGTACGAGTACTTCACCGTGTATAACGA
GCTGACCAAAGTGAAATACGTGACCGAGGGAATGAGAAAGCCCGCCTTCCTGAGCGGCGAGCAGAAAAAG
GCCATCGTGGACCTGCTGTTCAAGACCAACCGGAAAGTGACCGTGAAGCAGCTGAAAGAGGACTACTTCA
AGAAAATCGAGTGCTTCGACTCCGTGGAAATCTCCGGCGTGGAAGATCGGTTCAACGCCTCCCTGGGCAC
ATACCACGATCTGCTGAAAATTATCAAGGACAAGGACTTCCTGGACAATGAGGAAAACGAGGACATTCTG
GAAGATATCGTGCTGACCCTGACACTGTTTGAGGACAGAGAGATGATCGAGGAACGGCTGAAAACCTATG
CCCACCTGTTCGACGACAAAGTGATGAAGCAGCTGAAGCGGCGGAGATACACCGGCTGGGGCAGGCTGAG
CCGGAAGCTGATCAACGGCATCCGGGACAAGCAGTCCGGCAAGACAATCCTGGATTTCCTGAAGTCCGAC
GGCTTCGCCAACAGAAACTTCATGCAGCTGATCCACGACGACAGCCTGACCTTTAAAGAGGACATCCAGA
AAGCCCAGGTGTCCGGCCAGGGCGATAGCCTGCACGAGCACATTGCCAATCTGGCCGGCAGCCCCGCCAT
TAAGAAGGGCATCCTGCAGACAGTGAAGGTGGTGGACGAGCTCGTGAAAGTGATGGGCCGGCACAAGCCC
GAGAACATCGTGATCGAAATGGCCAGAGAGAACCAGACCACCCAGAAGGGACAGAAGAACAGCCGCGAGA
GAATGAAGCGGATCGAAGAGGGCATCAAAGAGCTGGGCAGCCAGATCCTGAAAGAACACCCCGTGGAAAA
CACCCAGCTGCAGAACGAGAAGCTGTACCTGTACTACCTGCAGAATGGGCGGGATATGTACGTGGACCAG
GAACTGGACATCAACCGGCTGTCCGACTACGATGTGGACCATATCGTGCCTCAGAGCTTTCTGAAGGACG
ACTCCATCGACAACAAGGTGCTGACCAGAAGCGACAAGAACCGGGGCAAGAGCGACAACGTGCCCTCCGA
AGAGGTCGTGAAGAAGATGAAGAACTACTGGCGGCAGCTGCTGAACGCCAAGCTGATTACCCAGAGAAAG
TTCGACAATCTGACCAAGGCCGAGAGAGGCGGCCTGAGCGAACTGGATAAGGCCGGCTTCATCAAGAGAC
AGCTGGTGGAAACCCGGCAGATCACAAAGCACGTGGCACAGATCCTGGACTCCCGGATGAACACTAAGTA
CGACGAGAATGACAAGCTGATCCGGGAAGTGAAAGTGATCACCCTGAAGTCCAAGCTGGTGTCCGATTTC
CGGAAGGATTTCCAGTTTTACAAAGTGCGCGAGATCAACAACTACCACCACGCCCACGACGCCTACCTGA
ACGCCGTCGTGGGAACCGCCCTGATCAAAAAGTACCCTAAGCTGGAAAGCGAGTTCGTGTACGGCGACTA
CAAGGTGTACGACGTGCGGAAGATGATCGCCAAGAGCGAGCAGGAAATCGGCAAGGCTACCGCCAAGTAC
TTCTTCTACAGCAACATCATGAACTTTTTCAAGACCGAGATTACCCTGGCCAACGGCGAGATCCGGAAGC
GGCCTCTGATCGAGACAAACGGCGAAACCGGGGAGATCGTGTGGGATAAGGGCCGGGATTTTGCCACCGT
GCGGAAAGTGCTGAGCATGCCCCAAGTGAATATCGTGAAAAAGACCGAGGTGCAGACAGGCGGCTTCAGC
AAAGAGTCTATCCTGCCCAAGAGGAACAGCGATAAGCTGATCGCCAGAAAGAAGGACTGGGACCCTAAGA
AGTACGGCGGCTTCGACAGCCCCACCGTGGCCTATTCTGTGCTGGTGGTGGCCAAAGTGGAAAAGGGCAA
GTCCAAGAAACTGAAGAGTGTGAAAGAGCTGCTGGGGATCACCATCATGGAAAGAAGCAGCTTCGAGAAG
AATCCCATCGACTTTCTGGAAGCCAAGGGCTACAAAGAAGTGAAAAAGGACCTGATCATCAAGCTGCCTA
AGTACTCCCTGTTCGAGCTGGAAAACGGCCGGAAGAGAATGCTGGCCTCTGCCGGCGAACTGCAGAAGGG
AAACGAACTGGCCCTGCCCTCCAAATATGTGAACTTCCTGTACCTGGCCAGCCACTATGAGAAGCTGAAG
GGCTCCCCCGAGGATAATGAGCAGAAACAGCTGTTTGTGGAACAGCACAAGCACTACCTGGACGAGATCA
TCGAGCAGATCAGCGAGTTCTCCAAGAGAGTGATCCTGGCCGACGCTAATCTGGACAAAGTGCTGTCCGC
CTACAACAAGCACCGGGATAAGCCCATCAGAGAGCAGGCCGAGAATATCATCCACCTGTTTACCCTGACC
AATCTGGGAGCCCCTGCCGCCTTCAAGTACTTTGACACCACCATCGACCGGAAGAGGTACACCAGCACCA
AAGAGGTGCTGGACGCCACCCTGATCCACCAGAGCATCACCGGCCTGTACGAGACACGGATCGACCTGTC
TCAGCTGGGAGGCGACAAGCGACCTGCCGCCACAAAGAAGGCTGGACAGGCTAAGAAGAAGAAAGATTAC
AAAGACGATGACGATAAGGGATCCGGCGCAACAAACTTCTCTCTGCTGAAACAAGCCGGAGATGTCGAAG
AGAATCCTGGACCGACCGAGTACAAGCCCACGGTGCGCCTCGCCACCCGCGACGACGTCCCCAGGGCCGT
ACGCACCCTCGCCGCCGCGTTCGCCGACTACCCCGCCACGCGCCACACCGTCGATCCGGACCGCCACATC
GAGCGGGTCACCGAGCTGCAAGAACTCTTCCTCACGCGCGTCGGGCTCGACATCGGCAAGGTGTGGGTCG
CGGACGACGGCGCCGCGGTGGCGGTCTGGACCACGCCGGAGAGCGTCGAAGCGGGGGCGGTGTTCGCCGA
GATCGGCCCGCGCATGGCCGAGTTGAGCGGTTCCCGGCTGGCCGCGCAGCAACAGATGGAAGGCCTCCTG
GCGCCGCACCGGCCCAAGGAGCCCGCGTGGTTCCTGGCCACCGTCGGAGTCTCGCCCGACCACCAGGGCA
AGGGTCTGGGCAGCGCCGTCGTGCTCCCCGGAGTGGAGGCGGCCGAGCGCGCCGGGGTGCCCGCCTTCCT
GGAGACCTCCGCGCCCCGCAACCTCCCCTTCTACGAGCGGCTCGGCTTCACCGTCACCGCCGACGTCGAG
GTGCCCGAAGGACCGCGCACCTGGTGCATGACCCGCAAGCCCGGTGCCTGAACGCGTTAAGTCGACAATC
AACCTCTGGATTACAAAATTTGTGAAAGATTGACTGGTATTCTTAACTATGTTGCTCCTTTTACGCTATG
TGGATACGCTGCTTTAATGCCTTTGTATCATGCTATTGCTTCCCGTATGGCTTTCATTTTCTCCTCCTTG
TATAAATCCTGGTTGCTGTCTCTTTATGAGGAGTTGTGGCCCGTTGTCAGGCAACGTGGCGTGGTGTGCA
CTGTGTTTGCTGACGCAACCCCCACTGGTTGGGGCATTGCCACCACCTGTCAGCTCCTTTCCGGGACTTT
CGCTTTCCCCCTCCCTATTGCCACGGCGGAACTCATCGCCGCCTGCCTTGCCCGCTGCTGGACAGGGGCT
CGGCTGTTGGGCACTGACAATTCCGTGGTGTTGTCGGGGAAATCATCGTCCTTTCCTTGGCTGCTCGCCT
GTGTTGCCACCTGGATTCTGCGCGGGACGTCCTTCTGCTACGTCCCTTCGGCCCTCAATCCAGCGGACCT
TCCTTCCCGCGGCCTGCTGCCGGCTCTGCGGCCTCTTCCGCGTCTTCGCCTTCGCCCTCAGACGAGTCGG
ATCTCCCTTTGGGCCGCCTCCCCGCGTCGACTTTAAGACCAATGACTTACAAGGCAGCTGTAGATCTTAG
CCACTTTTTAAAAGAAAAGGGGGGACTGGAAGGGCTAATTCACTCCCAACGAAGACAAGATCTGCTTTTT
GCTTGTACTGGGTCTCTCTGGTTAGACCAGATCTGAGCCTGGGAGCTCTCTGGCTAACTAGGGAACCCAC
TGCTTAAGCCTCAATAAAGCTTGCCTTGAGTGCTTCAAGTAGTGTGTGCCCGTCTGTTGTGTGACTCTGG
TAACTAGAGATCCCTCAGACCCTTTTAGTCAGTGTGGAAAATCTCTAGCAGGGCCCGTTTAAACCCGCTG
ATCAGCCTCGACTGTGCCTTCTAGTTGCCAGCCATCTGTTGTTTGCCCCTCCCCCGTGCCTTCCTTGACC
CTGGAAGGTGCCACTCCCACTGTCCTTTCCTAATAAAATGAGGAAATTGCATCGCATTGTCTGAGTAGGT
GTCATTCTATTCTGGGGGGTGGGGTGGGGCAGGACAGCAAGGGGGAGGATTGGGAAGACAATAGCAGGCA
TGCTGGGGATGCGGTGGGCTCTATGGCTTCTGAGGCGGAAAGAACCAGCTGGGGCTCTAGGGGGTATCCC
C
[124 nt withheld, positions 8682-8805]
C
[91 nt withheld, positions 8807-8897]
A
[49 nt withheld, positions 8899-8947]
CCTTTGACGTTGGAGTCCACGTTCTTT
[37 nt withheld, positions 8975-9011]
ACCCTATCTCGGTCTATTCTTTTGATTTATAAGGGATTTTGCCGATTTCGGCCTATTGGTTAAAAAATGA
GCTGATTTAACAAAAATTTAACGCGAATTAATTCTGTGGAATGTGTGTCAGTTAGGGTGTGGAAAGTCCC
CAGGCTCCCCAGCAGGCAGAAGTATGCAAAGCATGCATCTCAATTAGTCAGCAACCAGGTGTGGAAAGTC
CCCAGGCTCCCCAGCAGGCAGAAGTATGCAAAGCATGCATCTCAATTAGTCAGCAACCATAGTCCCGCCC
CTAACTCCGCCCATCCCGCCCCTAACTCCGCCCAGTTCCGCCCATTCTCCGCCCCATGGCTGACTAATTT
TTTTTATTTATGCAGAGGCCGAGGCCGCCTCTGCCTCTGAGCTATTCCAGAAGTAGTGAGGAGGCTTTTT
TGGAGGCCTAGGCTTTTGCAAAAAGCTCCCGGGAGCTTGTATATCCATTTTCGGATCTGATCAGCACGTG
TTGACAATTAATCATCGGCATAGTATATCGGCATAGTATAATACGACAAGGTGAGGAACTAAACCATGGC
CAAGTTGACCAGTGCCGTTCCGGTGCTCACCGCGCGCGACGTCGCCGGAGCGGTCGAGTTCTGGACCGAC
CGGCTCGGGTTCTCCCGGGACTTCGTGGAGGACGACTTCGCCGGTGTGGTCCGGGACGACGTGACCCTGT
TCATCAGCGCGGTCCAGGACCAGGTGGTGCCGGACAACACCCTGGCCTGGGTGTGGGTGCGCGGCCTGGA
CGAGCTGTACGCCGAGTGGTCGGAGGTCGTGTCCACGAACTTCCGGGACGCCTCCGGGCCGGCCATGACC
GAGATCGGCGAGCAGCCGTGGGGGCGGGAGTTCGCCCTGCGCGACCCGGCCGGCAACTGCGTGCACTTCG
TGGCCGAGGAGCAGGACTGACACGTGCTACGAGATTTCGATTCCACCGCCGCCTTCTATGAAAGGTTGGG
CTTCGGAATCGTTTTCCGGGACGCCGGCTGGATGATCCTCCAGCGCGGGGATCTCATGCTGGAGTTCTTC
GCCCACCCCAACTTGTTTATTGCAGCTTATAATGGTTACAAATAAAGCAATAGCATCACAAATTTCACAA
ATAAAGCATTTTTTTCACTGCATTCTAGTTGTGGTTTGTCCAAACTCATCAATGTATCTTATCATGTCTG
TATACCGTCGACCTCTAGCTAGAGCTTGGCGTAATCATGGTCATAGCTGTTTCCTGTGTGAAATTGTTAT
CCGCTCACAATTCCACACAACATACGAGCCGGAAGCATAAAGTGTAAAGCCTGGGGTGCCTAATGAGTGA
GCTAACTCACATTAATTGCGTTGCGCTCACTGCCCGCTTTCCAGTCGGGAAACCTGTCGTGCCAGCTGCA
TTAATGAATCGGCCAACGCGCGGGGAGAGGCGGTTTGCGTATTGGGCGCTCTTCCGCTTCCTCGCTCACT
GACTCGCTGCGCTCGGTCGTTCGGCTGCGGCGAGCGGTATCAGCTCACTCAAAGGCGGTAATACGGTTAT
CCACAGAATCAGGGGATAACGCAGGAAAGAACATGTGAGCAAAAGGCCAGCAAAAGGCCAGGAACCGTAA
AAAGGCCGCGTTGCTGGCGTTTTTCCATAGGCTCCGCCCCCCTGACGAGCATCACAAAAATCGACGCTCA
AGTCAGAGGTGGCGAAACCCGACAGGACTATAAAGATACCAGGCGTTTCCCCCTGGAAGCTCCCTCGTGC
GCTCTCCTGTTCCGACCCTGCCGCTTACCGGATACCTGTCCGCCTTTCTCCCTTCGGGAAGCGTGGCGCT
TTCTCATAGCTCACGCTGTAGGTATCTCAGTTCGGTGTAGGTCGTTCGCTCCAAGCTGGGCTGTGTGCAC
GAACCCCCCGTTCAGCCCGACCGCTGCGCCTTATCCGGTAACTATCGTCTTGAGTCCAACCCGGTAAGAC
ACGACTTATCGCCACTGGCAGCAGCCACTGGTAACAGGATTAGCAGAGCGAGGTATGTAGGCGGTGCTAC
AGAGTTCTTGAAGTGGTGGCCTAACTACGGCTACACTAGAAGAACAGTATTTGGTATCTGCGCTCTGCTG
AAGCCAGTTACCTTCGGAAAAAGAGTTGGTAGCTCTTGATCCGGCAAACAAACCACCGCTGGTAGCGGTG
GTTTTTTTGTTTGCAAGCAGCAGATTACGCGCAGAAAAAAAGGATCTCAAGAAGATCCTTTGATCTTTTC
TACGGGGTCTGACGCTCAGTGGAACGAAAACTCACGTTAAGGGATTTTGGTCATGAGATTATCAAAAAGG
ATCTTCACCTAGATCCTTTTAAATTAAAAATGAAGTTTTAAATCAATCTAAAGTATATATGAGTAAACTT
GGTCTGACAGTTACCAATGCTTAATCAGTGAGGCACCTATCTCAGCGATCTGTCTATTTCGTTCATCCAT
AGTTGCCTGACTCCCCGTCGTGTAGATAACTACGATACGGGAGGGCTTACCATCTGGCCCCAGTGCTGCA
ATGATACCGCGAGACCCACGCTCACCGGCTCCAGATTTATCAGCAATAAACCAGCCAGCCGGAAGGGCCG
AGCGCAGAAGTGGTCCTGCAACTTTATCCGCCTCCATCCAGTCTATTAATTGTTGCCGGGAAGCTAGAGT
AAGTAGTTCGCCAGTTAATAGTTTGCGCAACGTTGTTGCCATTGCTACAGGCATCGTGGTGTCACGCTCG
TCGTTTGGTATGGCTTCATTCAGCTCCGGTTCCCAACGATCAAGGCGAGTTACATGATCCCCCATGTTGT
GCAAAAAAGCGGTTAGCTCCTTCGGTCCTCCGATCGTTGTCAGAAGTAAGTTGGCCGCAGTGTTATCACT
CATGGTTATGGCAGCACTGCATAATTCTCTTACTGTCATGCCATCCGTAAGATGCTTTTCTGTGACTGGT
GAGTACTCAACCAAGTCATTCTGAGAATAGTGTATGCGGCGACCGAGTTGCTCTTGCCCGGCGTCAATAC
GGGATAATACCGCGCCACATAGCAGAACTTTAAAAGTGCTCATCATTGGAAAACGTTCTTCGGGGCGAAA
ACTCTCAAGGATCTTACCGCTGTTGAGATCCAGTTCGATGTAACCCACTCGTGCACCCAACTGATCTTCA
GCATCTTTTACTTTCACCAGCGTTTCTGGGTGAGCAAAAACAGGAAGGCAAAATGCCGCAAAAAAGGGAA
TAAGGGCGACACGGAAATGTTGAATACTCATACTCTTCCTTTTTCAATATTATTGAAGCATTTATCAGGG
TTATTGTCTCATGAGCGGATACATATTTGAATGTATTTAGAAAAATAAACAAATAGGGGTTCCGCGCACA
TTTCCCCGAAAAGTGCCACCTGACGTCGACGGATCGGGAGATCTCCCGATCCCCTATGGTGCACTCTCAG
TACAATCTGCTCTGATGCCGCATAGTTAAGCCAGTATCTGCTCCCTGCTTGTGTGTTGGAGGTCGCTGAG
TAGTGCGCGAGCAAAATTTAAGCTACAACAAGGCAAGGCTTGACCGACAATTGCATGAAGAATCTGCTTA
GGGTTAGGCGTTTTGCGCTGCTTCGCGATGTACGGGCCAGATATACGCGTTGACATTGATTATTGACTAG
TTATTAATAGTAATCAATTACGGGGTCATTAGTTCATAGCCCATATATGGAGTTCCGCGTTACATAACTT
ACGGTAAATGGCCCGCCTGGCTGACCGCCCAACGACCCCCGCCCATTGACGTCAATAATGACGTATGTTC
CCATAGTAACGCCAATAGGGACTTTCCATTGACGTCAATGGGTGGAGTATTTACGGTAAACTGCCCACTT
GGCAGTACATCAAGTGTATCATATGCCAAGTACGCCCCCTATTGACGTCAATGACGGTAAATGGCCCGCC
TGGCATTATGCCCAGTACATGACCTTATGGGACTTTCCTACTTGGCAGTACATCTACGTATTAGTCATCG
CTATTACCATGG
